>Addgene plasmid #180193 | Circular 200,100 with interspersed loops (CTNNB1) | addgene full sequence | sequence record 358232 | Addgene NGS Result
CCTGCAGGCAGCTGCGCGCTCGCTCGCTCACTGAGGCCGCCCGGGCAAAGCCCGGGCGTCGGGCGACCTT
TGGTCGCCCGGCCTCAGTGAGCGAGCGAGCGCGCAGAGAGGGAGTGGCCAACTCCATCACTAGGGGTTCC
TGCGGCCGCACGCGTGGAGGAGGGCCTATTTCCCATGATTCCTTCATATTTGCATATACGATACAAGGCT
GTTAGAGAGATAATTAGAATTAATTTGACTGTAAACACAAAGATATTAGTACAAAATACGTGACGTAGAA
AGTAATAATTTCTTGGGTAGTTTGCAGTTTTAAAATTATGTTTTAAAATGGACTATCATATGCTTACCGT
AACTTGAAAGTATTTCGATTTCTTGGCTTTATATATCTTGTGGAAAGGACGAAACACCGCCATCAGTCGC
CGGTCCCAAGCCCGGATAAAATGGGAGGGGGCGGGAAACCGCCTAACCATGCCGACTGATGGCAGACAAA
AAAAAAGTTTACTTCAATTGTTCCCATAGGTTTGTCAGCTTGGTTAGTGACAGAGGCACTTTCTGAGAAT
GGAGCCCACCCCTCGAGCCCTCTCAGCAACTCCACAGGGGTTTCACAATGCAAGTTCTCTGAATACAGCT
GTATAATCTCAGAAAGGCTGCTATTATACATTAAAACAGCAAATGTTACTCATTTGAGTATTAAAAAAAA
AAACTGCCATCAGTCGGCGTGGACTGTAGAACACTGCCAATGCCGGTCCCAAGCCCGGATAAAAGTGGAG
GGTACAGTCCACGCTTTTTTCGTACTGAGTCGCCCAGTCTCAGATAGATCCGACGCCGCCATCTCTAGGC
CCGCGCCGGCCCCCTCGCACAGACTTGTGGGAGAAGCTCGGCTACTCCCCTGCCCCGGTTAATTTGCATA
TAATATTTCCTAGTAACTATAGAGGCTTAATGTGCGATAAAAGACAGATAATCTGTTCTTTTTAATACTA
GCTACATTTTACATGATAGGCTTGGATTTCTATAAGAGATACAAATACTAAATTATTATTTTAAAAAACA
GCACAAAAGGAAACTCACCCTAACTGTAAAGTAATTGTGTGTTTTGAGACTATAAATATCCCTTGGAGAA
AAGCCTTGTTTGGATTCCTAGACCCAGCTTTCTTGTACAAAGTTGGCATTAATACGCGTTGACATTGATT
ATTGACTAGTTATTAATAGTAATCAATTACGGGGTCATTAGTTCATAGCCCATATATGGAGTTCCGCGTT
ACATAACTTACGGTAAATGGCCCGCCTGGCTGACCGCCCAACGACCCCCGCCCATTGACGTCAATAATGA
CGTATGTTCCCATAGTAACGCCAATAGGGACTTTCCATTGACGTCAATGGGTGGAGTATTTACGGTAAAC
TGCCCACTTGGCAGTACATCAAGTGTATCATATGCCAAGTACGCCCCCTATTGACGTCAATGACGGTAAA
TGGCCCGCCTGGCATTATGCCCAGTACATGACCTTATGGGACTTTCCTACTTGGCAGTACATCTACGTAT
TAGTCATCGCTATTACCATGGTGATGCGGTTTTGGCAGTACATCAATGGGCGTGGATAGCGGTTTGACTC
ACGGGGATTTCCAAGTCTCCACCCCATTGACGTCAATGGGAGTTTGTTTTGGCACCAAAATCAACGGGAC
TTTCCAAAATGTCGTAACAACTCCGCCCCATTGACGCAAATGGGCGGTAGGCGTGTACGGTGGGAGGTCT
ATATAAGCAGAGCTCGTTTAGTGAACCGTCAGATCGCCTGGAGACGCCATCCACGCTGTTTTGACCTCCA
TAGAAGACACCGGGACCGATCCAGCCTCCGGACTCTAGAGGATCGAACCCTTAAGGCCACCATGGTGAGC
AAGGGCGAGGAGCTGTTCACCGGGGTGGTGCCCATCCTGGTCGAGCTGGACGGCGACGTAAACGGCCACA
AGTTCAGCGTGTCCGGCGAGGGCGAGGGCGATGCCACCTACGGCAAGCTGACCCTGAAGTTCATCTGCAC
CACCGGCAAGCTGCCCGTGCCCTGGCCCACCCTCGTGACCACCCTGACCTACGGCGTGCAGTGCTTCAGC
CGCTACCCCGACCACATGAAGCAGCACGACTTCTTCAAGTCCGCCATGCCCGAAGGCTACGTCCAGGAGC
GCACCATCTTCTTCAAGGACGACGGCAACTACAAGACCCGCGCCGAGGTGAAGTTCGAGGGCGACACCCT
GGTGAACCGCATCGAGCTGAAGGGCATCGACTTCAAGGAGGACGGCAACATCCTGGGGCACAAGCTGGAG
TACAACTACAACAGCCACAACGTCTATATCATGGCCGACAAGCAGAAGAACGGCATCAAGGTGAACTTCA
AGATCCGCCACAACATCGAGGACGGCAGCGTGCAGCTCGCCGACCACTACCAGCAGAACACCCCCATCGG
CGACGGCCCCGTGCTGCTGCCCGACAACCACTACCTGAGCACCCAGTCCGCCCTGAGCAAAGACCCCAAC
GAGAAGCGCGATCACATGGTCCTGCTGGAGTTCGTGACCGCCGCCGGGATCACTCTCGGCATGGACGAGC
TGTACAAGTACTCAGATCTCGAGCTCAAGTAGCTTAAGGGTTCGATCCCTACTGGTTAGTAATGAGTTTA
AACGGGGGAGGCTAACTGAAACACGGAAGGAGACAATACCGGAAGGAACCCGCGCTATGACGGCAATAAA
AAGACAGAATAAAACGCACGGGTGTTGGGTCGTTTGTTCATAAACGCGGGGTTCGGTCCCAGGGCTGGCA
CTCTGTCGATACCCCACCGAGACCCCATTGGGGCCAATACGCCCGCGTTTCTTCCTTTTCCCCACCCCAC
CCCCCAAGTTCGGGTGAAGGCCCAGGGCTCGCAGCCAACGTCGGGGCGGCAGGCCCTGCCATAGCAGATC
TGCGCTGATTTTGTAGGTAACCACGTGCGGACCGAGCGGCCGCAGGAACCCCTAGTGATGGAGTTGGCCA
CTCCCTCTCTGCGCGCTCGCTCGCTCACTGAGGCCGGGCGACCAAAGGTCGCCCGACGCCCGGGCTTTGC
CCGGGCGGCCTCAGTGAGCGAGCGAGCGCGCAGCTGCCTGCAGGCTTGGATCCCAATGGCGCGCCGAGCT
TGGCTCGAGCATGGTCATAGCTGTTTCCTGTGTGAAATTGTTATCCGCTCACAATTCCACACAACATACG
AGCCGGAAGCATAAAGTGTAAAGCCTGGGGTGCCTAATGAGTGAGCTAACTCACATTAATTGCGTTGCGC
TCACTGCCCGCTTTCCAGTCGGGAAACCTGTCGTGCCAGCTGCATTAATGAATCGGCCAACGCGCGGGGA
GAGGCGGTTTGCGTATTGGGCGCTCTTCCGCTTCCTCGCTCACTGACTCGCTGCGCTCGGTCGTTCGGCT
GCGGCGAGCGGTATCAGCTCACTCAAAGGCGGTAATACGGTTATCCACAGAATCAGGGGATAACGCAGGA
AAGAACATGTGAGCAAAAGGCCAGCAAAAGGCCAGGAACCGTAAAAAGGCCGCGTTGCTGGCGTTTTTCC
ATAGGCTCCGCCCCCCTGACGAGCATCACAAAAATCGACGCTCAAGTCAGAGGTGGCGAAACCCGACAGG
ACTATAAAGATACCAGGCGTTTCCCCCTGGAAGCTCCCTCGTGCGCTCTCCTGTTCCGACCCTGCCGCTT
ACCGGATACCTGTCCGCCTTTCTCCCTTCGGGAAGCGTGGCGCTTTCTCATAGCTCACGCTGTAGGTATC
TCAGTTCGGTGTAGGTCGTTCGCTCCAAGCTGGGCTGTGTGCACGAACCCCCCGTTCAGCCCGACCGCTG
CGCCTTATCCGGTAACTATCGTCTTGAGTCCAACCCGGTAAGACACGACTTATCGCCACTGGCAGCAGCC
ACTGGTAACAGGATTAGCAGAGCGAGGTATGTAGGCGGTGCTACAGAGTTCTTGAAGTGGTGGCCTAACT
ACGGCTACACTAGAAGAACAGTATTTGGTATCTGCGCTCTGCTGAAGCCAGTTACCTTCGGAAAAAGAGT
TGGTAGCTCTTGATCCGGCAAACAAACCACCGCTGGTAGCGGTGGTTTTTTTGTTTGCAAGCAGCAGATT
ACGCGCAGAAAAAAAGGATCTCAAGAAGATCCTTTGATCTTTTCTACGGGGTCTGACGCTCAGTGGAACG
AAAACTCACGTTAAGGGATTTTGGTCATGAGATTATCAAAAAGGATCTTCACCTAGATCCTTTTAAATTA
AAAATGAAGTTTTAAATCAATCTAAAGTATATATGAGTAAACTTGGTCTGACAGTTAGAAAAACTCATCG
AGCATCAAATGAAACTGCAATTTATTCATATCAGGATTATCAATACCATATTTTTGAAAAAGCCGTTTCT
GTAATGAAGGAGAAAACTCACCGAGGCAGTTCCATAGGATGGCAAGATCCTGGTATCGGTCTGCGATTCC
GACTCGTCCAACATCAATACAACCTATTAATTTCCCCTCGTCAAAAATAAGGTTATCAAGTGAGAAATCA
CCATGAGTGACGACTGAATCCGGTGAGAATGGCAAAAGTTTATGCATTTCTTTCCAGACTTGTTCAACAG
GCCAGCCATTACGCTCGTCATCAAAATCACTCGCATCAACCAAACCGTTATTCATTCGTGATTGCGCCTG
AGCGAGACGAAATACGCGATCGCTGTTAAAAGGACAATTACAAACAGGAATCGAATGCAACCGGCGCAGG
AACACTGCCAGCGCATCAACAATATTTTCACCTGAATCAGGATATTCTTCTAATACCTGGAATGCTGTTT
TCCCAGGGATCGCAGTGGTGAGTAACCATGCATCATCAGGAGTACGGATAAAATGCTTGATGGTCGGAAG
AGGCATAAATTCCGTCAGCCAGTTTAGTCTGACCATCTCATCTGTAACATCATTGGCAACGCTACCTTTG
CCATGTTTCAGAAACAACTCTGGCGCATCGGGCTTCCCATACAATCGATAGATTGTCGCACCTGATTGCC
CGACATTATCGCGAGCCCATTTATACCCATATAAATCAGCATCCATGTTGGAATTTAATCGCGGCCTAGA
GCAAGACGTTTCCCGTTGAATATGGCTCATACTCTTCCTTTTTCAATATTATTGAAGCATTTATCAGGGT
TATTGTCTCATGAGCGGATACATATTTGAATGTATTTAGAAAAATAAACAAATAGGGGTTCCGCGCACAT
TTCCCCGAAAAGTGCCACCTGACGTCTAAGAAACCATTATTATCATGACATTAACCTATAAAAATAGGCG
TATCACGAGGCCCTTTCGTCTCGCGCGTTTCGGTGATGACGGTGAAAACCTCTGACACATGCAGCTCCCG
GAGACGGTCACAGCTTGTCTGTAAGCGGATGCCGGGAGCAGACAAGCCCGTCAGGGCGCGTCAGCGGGTG
TTGGCGGGTGTCGGGGCTGGCTTAACTATGCGGCATCAGAGCAGATTGTACTGAGAGTGCACCATATGCG
GTGTGAAATACCGCACAGATGCGTAAGGAGAAAATACCGCATCAGGCGCCATTCGCCATTCAGGCTGCGC
AACTGTTGGGAAGGGCGATCGGTGCGGGCCTCTTCGCTATTACGCCAGCTGGCGAAAGGGGGATGTGCTG
CAAGGCGATTAAGTTGGGTAACGCCAGGGTTTTCCCAGTCACGACGTTGTAAAACGACGGCCAGTGAATT
GACGCGCCATTGGGATGTTGTAAAACGACGGCCAGTGAA
Features (pLannotate 1.2.2; 23 found; start..end, strand, type, name):
      1..141     -  repeat_region  AAV2 ITR: inverted terminal repeat of adeno-associated virus serotype 2 inverted
    160..400     +  promoter       U6 promoter: RNA polymerase III promoter for human U6 snRNA
    412..478     +  ncRNA          twister-P3 (fragment): Accession: RF03154 - type-P3 twister ribozyme
    817..1130    +  promoter       U6 promoter: RNA polymerase III promoter for mouse U6 snRNA (Das et al., 1988)
   1142..1163    -  protein_bind   attB2 (fragment): mutant version of attB; recombination site for the Gateway® BP reaction BP Clonase™
   1181..1560    +  enhancer       CMV enhancer: human cytomegalovirus immediate early enhancer
   1561..1764    +  promoter       CMV promoter: human cytomegalovirus (CMV) immediate early promoter
   1882..2598    +  CDS            EGFP: EGFP is a basic (constitutively fluorescent) green fluorescent protein published in 1996, derived from Aequorea victoria. It is reported to be a rapidly-maturing weak dimer with moderate acid sensitivity.
   2600..2619    +  misc_feature   MCS (fragment): multiple cloning site
   2721..2769    +  polyA_signal   HSV TK poly(A) signal: herpes simplex virus thymidine kinase polyadenylation signal (Cole and Stacy, 1985)
   2860..2876    -  polyA_signal   bGH poly(A) signal (fragment): bovine growth hormone polyadenylation signal
   2984..3124    +  repeat_region  AAV2 ITR: inverted terminal repeat of adeno-associated virus serotype 2 inverted
   3188..3204    -  protein_bind   lac operator: The lac repressor binds to the lac operator to inhibit transcription in E. coli. This inhibition can be relieved by adding lactose or isopropyl-β-D-thiogalactopyranoside (IPTG). lac repressor encoded by lacI
   3212..3242    -  promoter       lac promoter: promoter for the E. coli lac operon
   3257..3278    -  protein_bind   CAP binding site: CAP binding activates transcription in the presence of cAMP. E. coli catabolite activator protein
   3291..3383    -  CDS            lacI (fragment): lac repressor; lacI; The lac repressor binds to the lac operator to inhibit transcription in E. coli. This inhibition can be relieved by adding lactose or isopropyl-β-D-thiogalactopyranoside (IPTG).
   3566..4154    -  rep_origin     ori: high-copy-number ColE1/pMB1/pBR322/pUC origin of replication
   4325..5140    -  CDS            KanR: aminoglycoside phosphotransferase; aph(3')-Ia; confers resistance to kanamycin in bacteria or G418 (Geneticin®) in eukaryotes
   5141..5245    -  promoter       AmpR promoter: bla
   5340..5375    +  CDS            rop (fragment): Rop protein, which maintains plasmids at low copy number; rop
   5477..5576    +  misc_feature   bom (fragment): basis of mobility region from pBR322
   5582..5739    -  CDS            lacZα (fragment): LacZα fragment of β-galactosidase; lacZ fragment
   5757..5779    -  CDS            lacZα (fragment): LacZα fragment of β-galactosidase; lacZ fragment
