[The description below was written by a language model from this plasmid's Addgene catalogue record and pLannotate feature annotations shown in this document.]
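Description:
Circular 200,100 with interspersed loops (CTNNB1) is an AAV transfer plasmid for mammalian expression that delivers a circular guide RNA directed against the human CTNNB1 (β-catenin) mRNA. It was built by Gibson cloning into a custom AAV backbone. Two AAV2 inverted terminal repeats flank the payload, so that the intervening DNA can be packaged into recombinant AAV particles when replication and capsid functions are supplied in trans. The bacterial portion outside the ITRs carries a high-copy ColE1/pUC-type origin and a kanamycin resistance gene driven by the AmpR promoter, along with residual lac, rop, bom and lacZα fragments left over from the parent vector. The catalogue lists a total size of about 6.3 kb, whereas the sequenced record is 5,779 nt.

Within the ITRs, a human U6 RNA polymerase III promoter drives the guide cassette. The annotation detects a twister-type ribozyme fragment immediately downstream of the promoter. This fits a design in which self-cleaving ribozymes flank the antisense region, releasing ends that can be ligated in the cell to form a covalently closed RNA, although the feature table leaves most of the guide region unannotated. The associated work concerns RNA editing through recruitment of endogenous ADAR enzymes by such circular guides. The record does not define the name's "200,100" or "interspersed loops". A mouse U6 promoter follows, with no annotated transcript downstream. A separate CMV enhancer/promoter then drives EGFP, followed by an HSV TK polyadenylation signal, providing a fluorescent marker of transfected or transduced cells. The construct is suited to testing ADAR-mediated editing of CTNNB1 transcripts by plasmid transfection or AAV delivery.
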