Addgene plasmid #180193: Circular 200,100 with interspersed loops (CTNNB1)
Purpose: AAV vector carrying a guide RNA targeting the human CTNNB1 mRNA
Depositing lab: Prashant Mali. Depositing organization: University of California, San Diego (UCSD). Publication: Efficient in vitro and in vivo RNA editing via recruitment of endogenous ADARs using circular guide RNAs. Katrekar D, Yen J, Xiang Y, Saha A, Meluzzi D, Savva Y, Mali P. Nat Biotechnol. 2022 Feb 10. pii: 10.1038/s41587-021-01171-4. doi: 10.1038/s41587-021-01171-4. PubMed 35145312.
Backbone
  Vector backbone: AAV
  Backbone manufacturer: Custom
  Backbone size w/o insert (bp): 6000
  Total vector size (bp): 6300
  Vector type: Mammalian Expression, AAV
Growth in bacteria
  Bacterial resistance: Kanamycin, 50 μg/mL
  Growth temperature: 37°C
  Growth strain: NEB Stable
  Copy number: Unknown
Gene/Insert
  Gene/Insert name: Circular 200,100 guide RNA with interspersed loops
  gRNA/shRNA sequence: GCCATCAGTCGCCGGTCCCAAGCCCGGATAAAATGGGAGGGGGCGGGAAACCGCCTAACCATGCCGACTGATGGCAGAAAAAAAAAAAaaAAGTTTACTTCAATTGTTCCCATAGGTTTGTCAGCTTGGTTAGTGACAGAGGCACTTTCTGAGAATGGAGCCCACCCCTCGAGCCCTCTCAGCAACTCCACAGGGGTTTCACAATGCAAGTTCTCTGAATACAGCTGTATAATCTCAGAAAGGCTGCTATTATACATTAAAACAGCAAATGTTACTCATTTGAGTATTAAAAAAAAAAAACTGCCATCAGTCGGCGTGGACTGTAGAACACTGCCAATGCCGGTCCCAAGCCCGGATAAAAGTGGAGGGTACAGTCCACGC
  Species: H. sapiens (human)
  GenBank ID: CTNNB1
  Promoter: Human U6
  Entrez Gene: CTNNB1 (a.k.a. CTNNB, EVR7, MRD19, NEDSDV, armadillo)
  Cloning method: Gibson Cloning
  Sequencing primers: 5′ GACTATCATATGCTTACCGT
Terms and licenses: Academic/Nonprofit Terms; Industry Terms: Not Available to Industry
How to cite: Circular 200,100 with interspersed loops (CTNNB1) was a gift from Prashant Mali (Addgene plasmid # 180193 ; http://n2t.net/addgene:180193 ; RRID:Addgene_180193)
