>Addgene plasmid #180193 | Circular 200,100 with interspersed loops (CTNNB1) | depositor partial sequence | sequence record 350066 | Primer binding to the U6 promoter (GACTATCATATGCTTACCGT)
GCCATCAGTCGCCGGTCCCAAGCCCGGATAAAATGGGAGGGGGCGGGAAACCGCCTAACCATGCCGACTG
ATGGCAGAAAAAAAAAAAAAAAGTTTACTTCAATTGTTCCCATAGGTTTGTCAGCTTGGTTAGTGACAGA
GGCACTTTCTGAGAATGGAGCCCACCCCTCGAGCCCTCTCAGCAACTCCACAGGGGTTTCACAATGCAAG
TTCTCTGAATACAGCTGTATAATCTCAGAAAGGCTGCTATTATACATTAAAACAGCAAATGTTACTCATT
TGAGTATTAAAAAAAAAAAACTGCCATCAGTCGGCGTGGACTGTAGAACACTGCCAATGCCGGTCCCAAG
CCCGGATAAAAGTGGAGGGTACAGTCCACGC
